Addgene plasmid #140618: pAID1.2-CMV-NmScarlet-mAID
Purpose: Expression of OsTIR1 and mScarlet-mAID protein in DT40 cells under the control of CMV promoter
Depositing lab: Tatsuo Fukagawa. Publication: A super-sensitive auxin-inducible degron system with an engineered auxin-TIR1 pair. Nishimura K, Yamada R, Hagihara S, Iwasaki R, Uchida N, Kamura T, Takahashi K, Torii KU, Fukagawa T. Nucleic Acids Res. 2020 Oct 9;48(18):e108. doi: 10.1093/nar/gkaa748. PubMed 32941625.
Backbone
  Vector backbone: pEGFP-c1
  Backbone size w/o insert (bp): 5836
  Total vector size (bp): 7628
  Vector type: Mammalian Expression
  Selectable markers: Blasticidin
Growth in bacteria
  Bacterial resistance: Kanamycin, 50 μg/mL
  Growth temperature: 37°C
  Growth strain: DH5alpha
  Copy number: High Copy
Gene/Insert
  Gene/Insert name: OsTIR1
  Species: oriza sativa
  Insert size (bp): 1725
Resource information
  A portion of this plasmid was derived from a plasmid made by: mScalet sequence comes from pmScarlet-C1(addgene: #85042)
Terms and licenses: Academic/Nonprofit Terms; Industry Terms: Not Available to Industry
Depositor comments: Please visit https://www.biorxiv.org/content/10.1101/2020.01.20.912113v1 for bioRxiv preprint.
How to cite: pAID1.2-CMV-NmScarlet-mAID was a gift from Tatsuo Fukagawa (Addgene plasmid # 140618 ; http://n2t.net/addgene:140618 ; RRID:Addgene_140618)
