[The description below was written by a language model from this plasmid's Addgene catalogue record and pLannotate feature annotations shown in this document.]
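Description:
pAID1.2-CMV-NmScarlet-mAID is a mammalian-type expression plasmid built on the pEGFP-C1 backbone and intended for use in chicken DT40 cells as an all-in-one vector for the auxin-inducible degron (AID) system. It is maintained in E. coli at high copy through a ColE1/pUC-type origin and selected with kanamycin. Resistance comes from the backbone NeoR/KanR gene, which sits behind tandem bacterial (bla) and SV40 early promoters and ends in an HSV TK polyadenylation signal. An f1 origin is also present. The selectable marker listed for transfected cells is blasticidin.

The payload is a single transcription unit driven by the human CMV immediate-early enhancer and promoter and terminated by an SV40 poly(A) signal. Its first coding sequence is rice (Oryza sativa) TIR1, the auxin-receptor F-box protein, followed closely by the Bacillus cereus bsr blasticidin S deaminase gene. The annotation does not identify what links the two. An EMCV IRES then allows translation of a second product from the same transcript: a red fluorescent protein fused at its C-terminus to the mini-AID degron from Arabidopsis IAA17. The feature tables call the fluorescent protein mScarlet-I, while the catalogue entry names it mScarlet, derived from pmScarlet-C1.

In the presence of auxin, TIR1 recruits mAID-tagged proteins for ubiquitin-mediated degradation, so one plasmid supplies the receptor, the drug marker and a fluorescent degron-tagged target. The "N" in the name suggests the mScarlet-mAID module serves as an N-terminal tag for a gene of interest, but the record does not state this and no such gene is annotated. The depositor and sequencing-derived records differ slightly in length (7,628 versus 7,655 nt) but show the same feature arrangement.
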