Features (pLannotate 1.2.2; 16 found; start..end, strand, type, name):
     10..131     +  polyA_signal   SV40 poly(A) signal: SV40 polyadenylation signal
    165..593     -  rep_origin     f1 ori (sequence partly withheld): f1 bacteriophage origin of replication; arrow indicates direction of (+) strand synthesis
    620..724     +  promoter       AmpR promoter: bla
    726..1083    +  promoter       SV40 promoter: SV40 enhancer and early promoter
   1118..1912    +  CDS            NeoR/KanR: aminoglycoside phosphotransferase from Tn5; aph(3')-II (or nptII); confers resistance to neomycin, kanamycin, and G418 (Geneticin®)
   1933..2085    +  CDS            ble (fragment): BLE_KLEPN - Experimental evidence at protein level: Swiss-Prot protein existence level 1. Binding protein with a strong affinity to the bleomycin family of antibiotics. Binds to CL990; an antimitotic-antibiotic compound. From Klebsiella pneumoniae.
   2144..2191    +  polyA_signal   HSV TK poly(A) signal: herpes simplex virus thymidine kinase polyadenylation signal (Cole and Stacy, 1985)
   2282..2298    -  polyA_signal   bGH poly(A) signal (fragment): bovine growth hormone polyadenylation signal
   2520..3108    +  rep_origin     ori: high-copy-number ColE1/pMB1/pBR322/pUC origin of replication
   3283..3586    +  enhancer       CMV enhancer: human cytomegalovirus immediate early enhancer
   3587..3790    +  promoter       CMV promoter: human cytomegalovirus (CMV) immediate early promoter
   3828..5552    +  CDS            TIR1B_ORYSJ: Experimental evidence at transcript level: Swiss-Prot protein existence level 2. From Oryza sativa subsp. japonica (Rice).
   5607..6026    +  CDS            bsr: BSR_BACCE - Experimental evidence at protein level: Swiss-Prot protein existence level 1. Catalyzes the deamination of the cytosine moiety of the antibiotics blasticidin S, cytomycin and acetylblasticidin S. From Bacillus cereus.
   6200..6662    +  misc_feature   IRES: internal ribosome entry site (IRES) of the encephalomyocarditis virus (EMCV)
   6688..7383    +  CDS            mScarlet-I: mScarlet-I is a basic (constitutively fluorescent) red fluorescent protein published in 2016, derived from synthetic construct. It is reported to be a rapidly-maturing monomer with moderate acid sensitivity.
   7384..7587    +  CDS            mini-AID: minimal degron from the auxin-responsive IAA17 protein of Arabidopsis thaliana (Kubota et al., 2013) acts as an auxin-inducible degron (AID) in the presence of TIR1
>Addgene plasmid #140618 | pAID1.2-CMV-NmScarlet-mAID | depositor full sequence | sequence record 272981 | pAID1.2-CMV-NmScarlet-mAID sequence 7628 bps
GTTGTTGTTAACTTGTTTATTGCAGCTTATAATGGTTACAAATAAAGCAATAGCATCACAAATTTCACAA
ATAAAGCATTTTTTTCACTGCATTCTAGTTGTGGTTTGTCCAAACTCATCAATGTATCTTAAGGCGTAAA
TTGTAAGCGTTAATATTTTGTTAAAATTCGCGTTAAATTTTTGTTAAATCAGCTCATTTTTTAACCAATA
GGCCGAAATCGGCAAAATCCCTTATAAATCAAAAGAATAGACCGAGATAGGGT
[37 nt withheld, positions 264-300]
AAAGAACGTGGACTCCAACGTCAAAGG
[49 nt withheld, positions 328-376]
T
[91 nt withheld, positions 378-468]
G
[124 nt withheld, positions 470-593]
CAGGTGGCACTTTTCGGGGAAATGTGCGCGGAACCCCTATTTGTTTATTTTTCTAAATACATTCAAATAT
GTATCCGCTCATGAGACAATAACCCTGATAAATGCTTCAATAATATTGAAAAAGGAAGAGTCCTGAGGCG
GAAAGAACCAGCTGTGGAATGTGTGTCAGTTAGGGTGTGGAAAGTCCCCAGGCTCCCCAGCAGGCAGAAG
TATGCAAAGCATGCATCTCAATTAGTCAGCAACCAGGTGTGGAAAGTCCCCAGGCTCCCCAGCAGGCAGA
AGTATGCAAAGCATGCATCTCAATTAGTCAGCAACCATAGTCCCGCCCCTAACTCCGCCCATCCCGCCCC
TAACTCCGCCCAGTTCCGCCCATTCTCCGCCCCATGGCTGACTAATTTTTTTTATTTATGCAGAGGCCGA
GGCCGCCTCGGCCTCTGAGCTATTCCAGAAGTAGTGAGGAGGCTTTTTTGGAGGCCTAGGCTTTTGCAAA
GATCGATCAAGAGACAGGATGAGGATCGTTTCGCATGATTGAACAAGATGGATTGCACGCAGGTTCTCCG
GCCGCTTGGGTGGAGAGGCTATTCGGCTATGACTGGGCACAACAGACAATCGGCTGCTCTGATGCCGCCG
TGTTCCGGCTGTCAGCGCAGGGGCGCCCGGTTCTTTTTGTCAAGACCGACCTGTCCGGTGCCCTGAATGA
ACTGCAAGACGAGGCAGCGCGGCTATCGTGGCTGGCCACGACGGGCGTTCCTTGCGCAGCTGTGCTCGAC
GTTGTCACTGAAGCGGGAAGGGACTGGCTGCTATTGGGCGAAGTGCCGGGGCAGGATCTCCTGTCATCTC
ACCTTGCTCCTGCCGAGAAAGTATCCATCATGGCTGATGCAATGCGGCGGCTGCATACGCTTGATCCGGC
TACCTGCCCATTCGACCACCAAGCGAAACATCGCATCGAGCGAGCACGTACTCGGATGGAAGCCGGTCTT
GTCGATCAGGATGATCTGGACGAAGAGCATCAGGGGCTCGCGCCAGCCGAACTGTTCGCCAGGCTCAAGG
CGAGCATGCCCGACGGCGAGGATCTCGTCGTGACCCATGGCGATGCCTGCTTGCCGAATATCATGGTGGA
AAATGGCCGCTTTTCTGGATTCATCGACTGTGGCCGGCTGGGTGTGGCGGACCGCTATCAGGACATAGCG
TTGGCTACCCGTGATATTGCTGAAGAGCTTGGCGGCGAATGGGCTGACCGCTTCCTCGTGCTTTACGGTA
TCGCCGCTCCCGATTCGCAGCGCATCGCCTTCTATCGCCTTCTTGACGAGTTCTTCTGAGCGGGACTCTG
GGGTTCGAAATGACCGACCAAGCGACGCCCAACCTGCCATCACGAGATTTCGATTCCACCGCCGCCTTCT
ATGAAAGGTTGGGCTTCGGAATCGTTTTCCGGGACGCCGGCTGGATGATCCTCCAGCGCGGGGATCTCAT
GCTGGAGTTCTTCGCCCACCCTAGGGGGAGGCTAACTGAAACACGGAAGGAGACAATACCGGAAGGAACC
CGCGCTATGACGGCAATAAAAAGACAGAATAAAACGCACGGTGTTGGGTCGTTTGTTCATAAACGCGGGG
TTCGGTCCCAGGGCTGGCACTCTGTCGATACCCCACCGAGACCCCATTGGGGCCAATACGCCCGCGTTTC
TTCCTTTTCCCCACCCCACCCCCCAAGTTCGGGTGAAGGCCCAGGGCTCGCAGCCAACGTCGGGGCGGCA
GGCCCTGCCATAGCCTCAGGTTACTCATATATACTTTAGATTGATTTAAAACTTCATTTTTAATTTAAAA
GGATCTAGGTGAAGATCCTTTTTGATAATCTCATGACCAAAATCCCTTAACGTGAGTTTTCGTTCCACTG
AGCGTCAGACCCCGTAGAAAAGATCAAAGGATCTTCTTGAGATCCTTTTTTTCTGCGCGTAATCTGCTGC
TTGCAAACAAAAAAACCACCGCTACCAGCGGTGGTTTGTTTGCCGGATCAAGAGCTACCAACTCTTTTTC
CGAAGGTAACTGGCTTCAGCAGAGCGCAGATACCAAATACTGTCCTTCTAGTGTAGCCGTAGTTAGGCCA
CCACTTCAAGAACTCTGTAGCACCGCCTACATACCTCGCTCTGCTAATCCTGTTACCAGTGGCTGCTGCC
AGTGGCGATAAGTCGTGTCTTACCGGGTTGGACTCAAGACGATAGTTACCGGATAAGGCGCAGCGGTCGG
GCTGAACGGGGGGTTCGTGCACACAGCCCAGCTTGGAGCGAACGACCTACACCGAACTGAGATACCTACA
GCGTGAGCTATGAGAAAGCGCCACGCTTCCCGAAGGGAGAAAGGCGGACAGGTATCCGGTAAGCGGCAGG
GTCGGAACAGGAGAGCGCACGAGGGAGCTTCCAGGGGGAAACGCCTGGTATCTTTATAGTCCTGTCGGGT
TTCGCCACCTCTGACTTGAGCGTCGATTTTTGTGATGCTCGTCAGGGGGGCGGAGCCTATGGAAAAACGC
CAGCAACGCGGCCTTTTTACGGTTCCTGGCCTTTTGCTGGCCTTTTGCTCACATGTTCTTTCCTGCGTTA
TCCCCTGATTCTGTGGATAACCGTATTACCGCCATGCATTAGTTATTAATAGTAATCAATTACGGGGTCA
TTAGTTCATAGCCCATATATGGAGTTCCGCGTTACATAACTTACGGTAAATGGCCCGCCTGGCTGACCGC
CCAACGACCCCCGCCCATTGACGTCAATAATGACGTATGTTCCCATAGTAACGCCAATAGGGACTTTCCA
TTGACGTCAATGGGTGGAGTATTTACGGTAAACTGCCCACTTGGCAGTACATCAAGTGTATCATATGCCA
AGTACGCCCCCTATTGACGTCAATGACGGTAAATGGCCCGCCTGGCATTATGCCCAGTACATGACCTTAT
GGGACTTTCCTACTTGGCAGTACATCTACGTATTAGTCATCGCTATTACCATGGTGATGCGGTTTTGGCA
GTACATCAATGGGCGTGGATAGCGGTTTGACTCACGGGGATTTCCAAGTCTCCACCCCATTGACGTCAAT
GGGAGTTTGTTTTGGCACCAAAATCAACGGGACTTTCCAAAATGTCGTAACAACTCCGCCCCATTGACGC
AAATGGGCGGTAGGCGTGTACGGTGGGAGGTCTATATAAGCAGAGCTGGTTTAGTGAACCGTCAGATCCG
CTAGCGCTGCCACCATGACATACTTTCCTGAAGAGGTCGTCGAACACATTTTTAGCTTCCTGCCTGCACA
GAGAGATAGAAACACAGTGAGCCTGGTCTGCAAAGTGTGGTACGAGATCGAACGCCTGAGCCGGAGAGGA
GTGTTCGTCGGCAACTGCTATGCTGTGAGAGCAGGCAGGGTCGCCGCTAGGTTTCCAAATGTGCGCGCAC
TGACCGTCAAGGGGAAACCCCACTTCGCCGACTTTAACCTGGTGCCCCCTGATTGGGGAGGATACGCCGG
CCCTTGGATCGAGGCAGCCGCTCGCGGCTGTCATGGACTGGAGGAACTGCGCATGAAGCGAATGGTGGTC
TCTGACGAAAGTCTGGAGCTGCTGGCTCGGAGCTTCCCTAGGTTTCGCGCACTGGTGCTGATTTCTTGCG
AAGGCTTCAGCACCGATGGACTGGCAGCCGTGGCCTCCCACTGTAAGCTGCTGCGGGAGCTGGACCTCCA
GGAGAATGAAGTGGAGGATAGAGGCCCCAGATGGCTGTCTTGCTTCCCAGACTCATGTACCAGCCTGGTG
TCCCTGAACTTTGCCTGCATCAAAGGCGAAGTGAATGCTGGGTCCCTGGAGCGGCTGGTCTCAAGAAGCC
CCAACCTGAGGTCTCTGCGGCTGAACCGGAGCGTGAGCGTGGACACTCTGGCTAAGATTCTGCTGAGAAC
CCCTAACCTGGAGGATCTGGGAACCGGCAATCTGACAGACGATTTCCAGACAGAATCCTACTTTAAACTG
ACTTCTGCCCTGGAGAAGTGTAAAATGCTGAGGAGTCTGTCAGGATTCTGGGATGCTTCACCCGTGTGCC
TGAGCTTTATCTACCCTCTGTGTGCACAGCTGACAGGCCTGAACCTGAGCTATGCACCAACCCTGGACGC
CAGTGATCTGACAAAGATGATCTCACGCTGCGTGAAACTCCAGCGACTGTGGGTGCTGGACTGTATTTCC
GATAAGGGGCTCCAGGTGGTCGCCAGCTCCTGCAAGGACCTCCAGGAGCTGAGAGTGTTCCCATCTGATT
TTTACGTGGCCGGATATAGTGCTGTCACTGAGGAAGGCCTGGTGGCAGTCTCACTGGGATGCCCAAAGCT
GAACAGCCTGCTGTATTTCTGTCATCAGATGACTAATGCTGCACTGGTGACCGTCGCCAAGAACTGCCCT
AATTTCACCCGATTTCGGCTGTGTATTCTGGAACCAGGCAAACCCGACGTGGTCACATCCCAGCCACTGG
ATGAAGGGTTTGGAGCTATCGTGAGAGAGTGCAAGGGACTCCAGAGGCTGAGCATTTCCGGCCTGCTGAC
AGACAAAGTGTTCATGTACATCGGCAAGTATGCTAAGCAGCTGGAGATGCTGAGCATTGCATTTGCCGGA
GACTCCGATAAGGGCATGATGCACGTGATGAACGGGTGTAAGAATCTGCGAAAACTGGAAATCCGGGACA
GCCCTTTCGGGGATGCCGCTCTGCTGGGAAACTTTGCCAGATACGAGACAATGAGGAGCCTGTGGATGTC
TAGTTGCAATGTGACTCTGAAGGGCTGTCAGGTCCTGGCTAGTAAAATGCCTATGCTGAACGTGGAAGTC
ATTAATGAGCGGGACGGGTCTAACGAAATGGAGGAAAATCATGGCGACCTGCCAAAGGTGGAGAAACTGT
ATGTGTATCGGACCACCGCAGGGGCAAGAGATGATGCTCCCAACTTTGTGAAGATTCTGGAGGGCCGCGG
CAGCCTGCTGACCTGCGGCGACGTGGAGGAGAACCCCGGCCCCATGAAAACATTTAACATTTCTCAACAA
GATCTAGAATTAGTAGAAGTAGCGACAGAGAAGATTACAATGCTTTATGAGGATAATAAACATCATGTGG
GAGCGGCAATTCGTACGAAAACAGGAGAAATCATTTCGGCAGTACATATTGAAGCGTATATAGGACGAGT
AACTGTTTGTGCAGAAGCCATTGCGATTGGTAGTGCAGTTTCGAATGGACAAAAGGATTTTGACACGATT
GTAGCTGTTAGACACCCTTATTCTGACGAAGTAGATAGAAGTATTCGAGTGGTAAGTCCTTGTGGTATGT
GTAGGGAGTTGATTTCAGACTATGCACCAGATTGTTTTGTGTTAATAGAAATGAATGGCAAGTTAGTCAA
AACTACGATTGAAGAACTCATTCCACTCAAATATACCCGAAATTAAGGATCTTTTTCCCTCTGCCAAAAA
TTATGGGGACATCATGAAGCCCCTTGAGGGATCCGCCCCTCTCCCTCCCCCCCCCCTAACGTTACTGGCC
GAAGCCGCTTGGAATAAGGCCGGTGTGCGTTTGTCTATATGTTATTTTCCACCATATTGCCGTCTTTTGG
CAATGTGAGGGCCCGGAAACCTGGCCCTGTCTTCTTGACGAGCATTCCTAGGGGTCTTTCCCCTCTCGCC
AAAGGAATGCAAGGTCTGTTGAATGTCGTGAAGGAAGCAGTTCCTCTGGAAGCTTCTTGAAGACAAACAA
CGTCTGTAGCGACCCTTTGCAGGCAGCGGAACCCCCCACCTGGCGACAGGTGCCTCTGCGGCCAAAAGCC
ACGTGTATAAGATACACCTGCAAAGGCGGCACAACCCCAGTGCCACGTTGTGAGTTGGATAGTTGTGGAA
AGAGTCAAATGGCTCTCCTCAAGCGTATTCAACAAGGGGCTGAAGGATGCCCAGAAGGTACCCCATTGTA
TGGGATCTGATCTGGGGCCTCGGTGCACATGCTTTACATGTGTTTAGTCGAGGTTAAAAAAACGTCTAGG
CCCCCCGAACCACGGGGACGTGGTTTTCCTTTGAAAAACACGATGATAATATGGCCACAACCATGTGCGA
TAACATGGTGAGCAAGGGCGAGGCAGTGATCAAGGAGTTCATGCGGTTCAAGGTGCACATGGAGGGCTCC
ATGAACGGCCACGAGTTCGAGATCGAGGGCGAGGGCGAGGGCCGCCCCTACGAGGGCACCCAGACCGCCA
AGCTGAAGGTGACCAAGGGTGGCCCCCTGCCCTTCTCCTGGGACATCCTGTCCCCTCAGTTCATGTACGG
CTCCAGGGCCTTCATCAAGCACCCCGCCGACATCCCCGACTACTATAAGCAGTCCTTCCCCGAGGGCTTC
AAGTGGGAGCGCGTGATGAACTTCGAGGACGGCGGCGCCGTGACCGTGACCCAGGACACCTCCCTGGAGG
ACGGCACCCTGATCTACAAGGTGAAGCTCCGCGGCACCAACTTCCCTCCTGACGGCCCCGTAATGCAGAA
GAAGACAATGGGCTGGGAAGCGTCCACCGAGCGGTTGTACCCCGAGGACGGCGTGCTGAAGGGCGACATT
AAGATGGCCCTGCGCCTGAAGGACGGCGGCCGCTACCTGGCGGACTTCAAGACCACCTACAAGGCCAAGA
AGCCCGTGCAGATGCCCGGCGCCTACAACGTCGACCGCAAGTTGGACATCACCTCCCACAACGAGGACTA
CACCGTGGTGGAACAGTACGAACGCTCCGAGGGCCGCCACTCCACCGGCGGCATGGACGAGCTGTACAAG
AAGGAGAAGAGTGCTTGTCCTAAAGATCCAGCCAAACCTCCGGCCAAGGCACAAGTTGTGGGATGGCCAC
CGGTGAGATCATACCGGAAGAACGTGATGGTTTCCTGCCAAAAATCAAGCGGTGGCCCGGAGGCGGCGGC
GTTCGTGAAGGTATCAATGGACGGAGCACCGTACTTGAGGAAAATCGATTTGAGGATGTATAAAGGAGCT
GGTGCAGGCGCTGGAGCGGGTGCCGATATCCAATT
