Features (pLannotate 1.2.2; 17 found; start..end, strand, type, name):
      1..304     +  enhancer       CMV enhancer: human cytomegalovirus immediate early enhancer
    305..508     +  promoter       CMV promoter: human cytomegalovirus (CMV) immediate early promoter
    546..2270    +  CDS            TIR1B_ORYSJ: Experimental evidence at transcript level: Swiss-Prot protein existence level 2. From Oryza sativa subsp. japonica (Rice).
   2325..2744    +  CDS            bsr: BSR_BACCE - Experimental evidence at protein level: Swiss-Prot protein existence level 1. Catalyzes the deamination of the cytosine moiety of the antibiotics blasticidin S, cytomycin and acetylblasticidin S. From Bacillus cereus.
   2834..3420    +  misc_feature   IRES2: internal ribosome entry site (IRES) of the encephalomyocarditis virus (EMCV)
   3433..4128    +  CDS            mScarlet-I: mScarlet-I is a basic (constitutively fluorescent) red fluorescent protein published in 2016, derived from synthetic construct. It is reported to be a rapidly-maturing monomer with moderate acid sensitivity.
   4129..4332    +  CDS            mini-AID: minimal degron from the auxin-responsive IAA17 protein of Arabidopsis thaliana (Kubota et al., 2013) acts as an auxin-inducible degron (AID) in the presence of TIR1
   4383..4504    +  polyA_signal   SV40 poly(A) signal: SV40 polyadenylation signal
   4538..4966    -  rep_origin     f1 ori (sequence partly withheld): f1 bacteriophage origin of replication; arrow indicates direction of (+) strand synthesis
   4993..5097    +  promoter       AmpR promoter: bla
   5099..5456    +  promoter       SV40 promoter: SV40 enhancer and early promoter
   5491..6285    +  CDS            NeoR/KanR: aminoglycoside phosphotransferase from Tn5; aph(3')-II (or nptII); confers resistance to neomycin, kanamycin, and G418 (Geneticin®)
   6306..6458    +  CDS            ble (fragment): BLE_KLEPN - Experimental evidence at protein level: Swiss-Prot protein existence level 1. Binding protein with a strong affinity to the bleomycin family of antibiotics. Binds to CL990; an antimitotic-antibiotic compound. From Klebsiella pneumoniae.
   6517..6564    +  polyA_signal   HSV TK poly(A) signal: herpes simplex virus thymidine kinase polyadenylation signal (Cole and Stacy, 1985)
   6655..6671    -  polyA_signal   bGH poly(A) signal (fragment): bovine growth hormone polyadenylation signal
   6893..7481    +  rep_origin     ori: high-copy-number ColE1/pMB1/pBR322/pUC origin of replication
   7596..7655    +  enhancer       CMV enhancer (fragment): human cytomegalovirus immediate early enhancer
>Addgene plasmid #140618 | pAID1.2-CMV-NmScarlet-mAID | addgene full sequence | sequence record 298651 | Addgene NGS Result
CGTTACATAACTTACGGTAAATGGCCCGCCTGGCTGACCGCCCAACGACCCCCGCCCATTGACGTCAATA
ATGACGTATGTTCCCATAGTAACGCCAATAGGGACTTTCCATTGACGTCAATGGGTGGAGTATTTACGGT
AAACTGCCCACTTGGCAGTACATCAAGTGTATCATATGCCAAGTACGCCCCCTATTGACGTCAATGACGG
TAAATGGCCCGCCTGGCATTATGCCCAGTACATGACCTTATGGGACTTTCCTACTTGGCAGTACATCTAC
GTATTAGTCATCGCTATTACCATGGTGATGCGGTTTTGGCAGTACATCAATGGGCGTGGATAGCGGTTTG
ACTCACGGGGATTTCCAAGTCTCCACCCCATTGACGTCAATGGGAGTTTGTTTTGGCACCAAAATCAACG
GGACTTTCCAAAATGTCGTAACAACTCCGCCCCATTGACGCAAATGGGCGGTAGGCGTGTACGGTGGGAG
GTCTATATAAGCAGAGCTGGTTTAGTGAACCGTCAGATCCGCTAGCGCTGCCACCATGACATACTTTCCT
GAAGAGGTCGTCGAACACATTTTTAGCTTCCTGCCTGCACAGAGAGATAGAAACACAGTGAGCCTGGTCT
GCAAAGTGTGGTACGAGATCGAACGCCTGAGCCGGAGAGGAGTGTTCGTCGGCAACTGCTATGCTGTGAG
AGCAGGCAGGGTCGCCGCTAGGTTTCCAAATGTGCGCGCACTGACCGTCAAGGGGAAACCCCACTTCGCC
GACTTTAACCTGGTGCCCCCTGATTGGGGAGGATACGCCGGCCCTTGGATCGAGGCAGCCGCTCGCGGCT
GTCATGGACTGGAGGAACTGCGCATGAAGCGAATGGTGGTCTCTGACGAAAGTCTGGAGCTGCTGGCTCG
GAGCTTCCCTAGGTTTCGCGCACTGGTGCTGATTTCTTGCGAAGGCTTCAGCACCGATGGACTGGCAGCC
GTGGCCTCCCACTGTAAGCTGCTGCGGGAGCTGGACCTCCAGGAGAATGAAGTGGAGGATAGAGGCCCCA
GATGGCTGTCTTGCTTCCCAGACTCATGTACCAGCCTGGTGTCCCTGAACTTTGCCTGCATCAAAGGCGA
AGTGAATGCTGGGTCCCTGGAGCGGCTGGTCTCAAGAAGCCCCAACCTGAGGTCTCTGCGGCTGAACCGG
AGCGTGAGCGTGGACACTCTGGCTAAGATTCTGCTGAGAACCCCTAACCTGGAGGATCTGGGAACCGGCA
ATCTGACAGACGATTTCCAGACAGAATCCTACTTTAAACTGACTTCTGCCCTGGAGAAGTGTAAAATGCT
GAGGAGTCTGTCAGGATTCTGGGATGCTTCACCCGTGTGCCTGAGCTTTATCTACCCTCTGTGTGCACAG
CTGACAGGCCTGAACCTGAGCTATGCACCAACCCTGGACGCCAGTGATCTGACAAAGATGATCTCACGCT
GCGTGAAACTCCAGCGACTGTGGGTGCTGGACTGTATTTCCGATAAGGGGCTCCAGGTGGTCGCCAGCTC
CTGCAAGGACCTCCAGGAGCTGAGAGTGTTCCCATCTGATTTTTACGTGGCCGGATATAGTGCTGTCACT
GAGGAAGGCCTGGTGGCAGTCTCACTGGGATGCCCAAAGCTGAACAGCCTGCTGTATTTCTGTCATCAGA
TGACTAATGCTGCACTGGTGACCGTCGCCAAGAACTGCCCTAATTTCACCCGATTTCGGCTGTGTATTCT
GGAACCAGGCAAACCCGACGTGGTCACATCCCAGCCACTGGATGAAGGGTTTGGAGCTATCGTGAGAGAG
TGCAAGGGACTCCAGAGGCTGAGCATTTCCGGCCTGCTGACAGACAAAGTGTTCATGTACATCGGCAAGT
ATGCTAAGCAGCTGGAGATGCTGAGCATTGCATTTGCCGGAGACTCCGATAAGGGCATGATGCACGTGAT
GAACGGGTGTAAGAATCTGCGAAAACTGGAAATCCGGGACAGCCCTTTCGGGGATGCCGCTCTGCTGGGA
AACTTTGCCAGATACGAGACAATGAGGAGCCTGTGGATGTCTAGTTGCAATGTGACTCTGAAGGGCTGTC
AGGTCCTGGCTAGTAAAATGCCTATGCTGAACGTGGAAGTCATTAATGAGCGGGACGGGTCTAACGAAAT
GGAGGAAAATCATGGCGACCTGCCAAAGGTGGAGAAACTGTATGTGTATCGGACCACCGCAGGGGCAAGA
GATGATGCTCCCAACTTTGTGAAGATTCTGGAGGGCCGCGGCAGCCTGCTGACCTGCGGCGACGTGGAGG
AGAACCCCGGCCCCATGAAAACATTTAACATTTCTCAACAAGATCTAGAATTAGTAGAAGTAGCGACAGA
GAAGATTACAATGCTTTATGAGGATAATAAACATCATGTGGGAGCGGCAATTCGTACGAAAACAGGAGAA
ATCATTTCGGCAGTACATATTGAAGCGTATATAGGACGAGTAACTGTTTGTGCAGAAGCCATTGCGATTG
GTAGTGCAGTTTCGAATGGACAAAAGGATTTTGACACGATTGTAGCTGTTAGACACCCTTATTCTGACGA
AGTAGATAGAAGTATTCGAGTGGTAAGTCCTTGTGGTATGTGTAGGGAGTTGATTTCAGACTATGCACCA
GATTGTTTTGTGTTAATAGAAATGAATGGCAAGTTAGTCAAAACTACGATTGAAGAACTCATTCCACTCA
AATATACCCGAAATTAAGGATCTTTTTCCCTCTGCCAAAAATTATGGGGACATCATGAAGCCCCTTGAGG
TGGAACGATCATTCAAGAGATCCCCGGGATCCGCCCCTCTCCCTCCCCCCCCCCTAACGTTACTGGCCGA
AGCCGCTTGGAATAAGGCCGGTGTGCGTTTGTCTATATGTTATTTTCCACCATATTGCCGTCTTTTGGCA
ATGTGAGGGCCCGGAAACCTGGCCCTGTCTTCTTGACGAGCATTCCTAGGGGTCTTTCCCCTCTCGCCAA
AGGAATGCAAGGTCTGTTGAATGTCGTGAAGGAAGCAGTTCCTCTGGAAGCTTCTTGAAGACAAACAACG
TCTGTAGCGACCCTTTGCAGGCAGCGGAACCCCCCACCTGGCGACAGGTGCCTCTGCGGCCAAAAGCCAC
GTGTATAAGATACACCTGCAAAGGCGGCACAACCCCAGTGCCACGTTGTGAGTTGGATAGTTGTGGAAAG
AGTCAAATGGCTCTCCTCAAGCGTATTCAACAAGGGGCTGAAGGATGCCCAGAAGGTACCCCATTGTATG
GGATCTGATCTGGGGCCTCGGTACACATGCTTTACATGTGTTTAGTCGAGGTTAAAAAAACGTCTAGGCC
CCCCGAACCACGGGGACGTGGTTTTCCTTTGAAAAACACGATGATAATATGGCCACAACCATGTGCGATA
ACATGGTGAGCAAGGGCGAGGCAGTGATCAAGGAGTTCATGCGGTTCAAGGTGCACATGGAGGGCTCCAT
GAACGGCCACGAGTTCGAGATCGAGGGCGAGGGCGAGGGCCGCCCCTACGAGGGCACCCAGACCGCCAAG
CTGAAGGTGACCAAGGGTGGCCCCCTGCCCTTCTCCTGGGACATCCTGTCCCCTCAGTTCATGTACGGCT
CCAGGGCCTTCATCAAGCACCCCGCCGACATCCCCGACTACTATAAGCAGTCCTTCCCCGAGGGCTTCAA
GTGGGAGCGCGTGATGAACTTCGAGGACGGCGGCGCCGTGACCGTGACCCAGGACACCTCCCTGGAGGAC
GGCACCCTGATCTACAAGGTGAAGCTCCGCGGCACCAACTTCCCTCCTGACGGCCCCGTAATGCAGAAGA
AGACAATGGGCTGGGAAGCGTCCACCGAGCGGTTGTACCCCGAGGACGGCGTGCTGAAGGGCGACATTAA
GATGGCCCTGCGCCTGAAGGACGGCGGCCGCTACCTGGCGGACTTCAAGACCACCTACAAGGCCAAGAAG
CCCGTGCAGATGCCCGGCGCCTACAACGTCGACCGCAAGTTGGACATCACCTCCCACAACGAGGACTACA
CCGTGGTGGAACAGTACGAACGCTCCGAGGGCCGCCACTCCACCGGCGGCATGGACGAGCTGTACAAGAA
GGAGAAGAGTGCTTGTCCTAAAGATCCAGCCAAACCTCCGGCCAAGGCACAAGTTGTGGGATGGCCACCG
GTGAGATCATACCGGAAGAACGTGATGGTTTCCTGCCAAAAATCAAGCGGTGGCCCGGAGGCGGCGGCGT
TCGTGAAGGTATCAATGGACGGAGCACCGTACTTGAGGAAAATCGATTTGAGGATGTATAAAGGAGCTGG
TGCAGGCGCTGGAGCGGGTGCCGATATCCAATTGTTGTTGTTAACTTGTTTATTGCAGCTTATAATGGTT
ACAAATAAAGCAATAGCATCACAAATTTCACAAATAAAGCATTTTTTTCACTGCATTCTAGTTGTGGTTT
GTCCAAACTCATCAATGTATCTTAAGGCGTAAATTGTAAGCGTTAATATTTTGTTAAAATTCGCGTTAAA
TTTTTGTTAAATCAGCTCATTTTTTAACCAATAGGCCGAAATCGGCAAAATCCCTTATAAATCAAAAGAA
TAGACCGAGATAGGGT
[37 nt withheld, positions 4637-4673]
AAAGAACGTGGACTCCAACGTCAAAGG
[49 nt withheld, positions 4701-4749]
T
[91 nt withheld, positions 4751-4841]
G
[124 nt withheld, positions 4843-4966]
CAGGTGGCACTTTTCGGGGAAATGTGCGCGGAACCCCTATTTGTTTATTTTTCTAAATACATTCAAATAT
GTATCCGCTCATGAGACAATAACCCTGATAAATGCTTCAATAATATTGAAAAAGGAAGAGTCCTGAGGCG
GAAAGAACCAGCTGTGGAATGTGTGTCAGTTAGGGTGTGGAAAGTCCCCAGGCTCCCCAGCAGGCAGAAG
TATGCAAAGCATGCATCTCAATTAGTCAGCAACCAGGTGTGGAAAGTCCCCAGGCTCCCCAGCAGGCAGA
AGTATGCAAAGCATGCATCTCAATTAGTCAGCAACCATAGTCCCGCCCCTAACTCCGCCCATCCCGCCCC
TAACTCCGCCCAGTTCCGCCCATTCTCCGCCCCATGGCTGACTAATTTTTTTTATTTATGCAGAGGCCGA
GGCCGCCTCGGCCTCTGAGCTATTCCAGAAGTAGTGAGGAGGCTTTTTTGGAGGCCTAGGCTTTTGCAAA
GATCGATCAAGAGACAGGATGAGGATCGTTTCGCATGATTGAACAAGATGGATTGCACGCAGGTTCTCCG
GCCGCTTGGGTGGAGAGGCTATTCGGCTATGACTGGGCACAACAGACAATCGGCTGCTCTGATGCCGCCG
TGTTCCGGCTGTCAGCGCAGGGGCGCCCGGTTCTTTTTGTCAAGACCGACCTGTCCGGTGCCCTGAATGA
ACTGCAAGACGAGGCAGCGCGGCTATCGTGGCTGGCCACGACGGGCGTTCCTTGCGCAGCTGTGCTCGAC
GTTGTCACTGAAGCGGGAAGGGACTGGCTGCTATTGGGCGAAGTGCCGGGGCAGGATCTCCTGTCATCTC
ACCTTGCTCCTGCCGAGAAAGTATCCATCATGGCTGATGCAATGCGGCGGCTGCATACGCTTGATCCGGC
TACCTGCCCATTCGACCACCAAGCGAAACATCGCATCGAGCGAGCACGTACTCGGATGGAAGCCGGTCTT
GTCGATCAGGATGATCTGGACGAAGAGCATCAGGGGCTCGCGCCAGCCGAACTGTTCGCCAGGCTCAAGG
CGAGCATGCCCGACGGCGAGGATCTCGTCGTGACCCATGGCGATGCCTGCTTGCCGAATATCATGGTGGA
AAATGGCCGCTTTTCTGGATTCATCGACTGTGGCCGGCTGGGTGTGGCGGACCGCTATCAGGACATAGCG
TTGGCTACCCGTGATATTGCTGAAGAGCTTGGCGGCGAATGGGCTGACCGCTTCCTCGTGCTTTACGGTA
TCGCCGCTCCCGATTCGCAGCGCATCGCCTTCTATCGCCTTCTTGACGAGTTCTTCTGAGCGGGACTCTG
GGGTTCGAAATGACCGACCAAGCGACGCCCAACCTGCCATCACGAGATTTCGATTCCACCGCCGCCTTCT
ATGAAAGGTTGGGCTTCGGAATCGTTTTCCGGGACGCCGGCTGGATGATCCTCCAGCGCGGGGATCTCAT
GCTGGAGTTCTTCGCCCACCCTAGGGGGAGGCTAACTGAAACACGGAAGGAGACAATACCGGAAGGAACC
CGCGCTATGACGGCAATAAAAAGACAGAATAAAACGCACGGTGTTGGGTCGTTTGTTCATAAACGCGGGG
TTCGGTCCCAGGGCTGGCACTCTGTCGATACCCCACCGAGACCCCATTGGGGCCAATACGCCCGCGTTTC
TTCCTTTTCCCCACCCCACCCCCCAAGTTCGGGTGAAGGCCCAGGGCTCGCAGCCAACGTCGGGGCGGCA
GGCCCTGCCATAGCCTCAGGTTACTCATATATACTTTAGATTGATTTAAAACTTCATTTTTAATTTAAAA
GGATCTAGGTGAAGATCCTTTTTGATAATCTCATGACCAAAATCCCTTAACGTGAGTTTTCGTTCCACTG
AGCGTCAGACCCCGTAGAAAAGATCAAAGGATCTTCTTGAGATCCTTTTTTTCTGCGCGTAATCTGCTGC
TTGCAAACAAAAAAACCACCGCTACCAGCGGTGGTTTGTTTGCCGGATCAAGAGCTACCAACTCTTTTTC
CGAAGGTAACTGGCTTCAGCAGAGCGCAGATACCAAATACTGTTCTTCTAGTGTAGCCGTAGTTAGGCCA
CCACTTCAAGAACTCTGTAGCACCGCCTACATACCTCGCTCTGCTAATCCTGTTACCAGTGGCTGCTGCC
AGTGGCGATAAGTCGTGTCTTACCGGGTTGGACTCAAGACGATAGTTACCGGATAAGGCGCAGCGGTCGG
GCTGAACGGGGGGTTCGTGCACACAGCCCAGCTTGGAGCGAACGACCTACACCGAACTGAGATACCTACA
GCGTGAGCTATGAGAAAGCGCCACGCTTCCCGAAGGGAGAAAGGCGGACAGGTATCCGGTAAGCGGCAGG
GTCGGAACAGGAGAGCGCACGAGGGAGCTTCCAGGGGGAAACGCCTGGTATCTTTATAGTCCTGTCGGGT
TTCGCCACCTCTGACTTGAGCGTCGATTTTTGTGATGCTCGTCAGGGGGGCGGAGCCTATGGAAAAACGC
CAGCAACGCGGCCTTTTTACGGTTCCTGGCCTTTTGCTGGCCTTTTGCTCACATGTTCTTTCCTGCGTTA
TCCCCTGATTCTGTGGATAACCGTATTACCGCCATGCATTAGTTATTAATAGTAATCAATTACGGGGTCA
TTAGTTCATAGCCCATATATGGAGTTCCG
